>Addgene plasmid #231913 | SARS-CoV-2 spike G1 mutant | addgene full sequence | sequence record 458818 | Addgene NGS Result
GGTCGACATTGATTATTGACTAGTTATTAATAGTAATCAATTACGGGGTCATTAGTTCATAGCCCATATA
TGGAGTTCCGCGTTACATAACTTACGGTAAATGGCCCGCCTGGCTGACCGCCCAACGACCCCCGCCCATT
GACGTCAATAATGACGTATGTTCCCATAGTAACGCCAATAGGGACTTTCCATTGACGTCAATGGGTGGAG
TATTTACGGTAAACTGCCCACTTGGCAGTACATCAAGTGTATCATATGCCAAGTACGCCCCCTATTGACG
TCAATGACGGTAAATGGCCCGCCTGGCATTATGCCCAGTACATGACCTTATGGGACTTTCCTACTTGGCA
GTACATCTACGTATTAGTCATCGCTATTACCATGGTCGAGGTGAGCCCCACGTTCTGCTTCACTCTCCCC
ATCTCCCCCCCCTCCCCACCCCCAATTTTGTATTTATTTATTTTTTAATTATTTTGTGCAGCGATGGGGG
SGGGGGGGGGGGGGGSGCGCGCCAGGCGGGGCGGGGCGGGGCGAGGGGCGGGGCGGGGCGAGGCGGAGAG
GTGCGGCGGCAGCCAATCAGAGCGGCGCGCTCCGAAAGTTTCCTTTTATGGCGAGGCGGCGGCGGCGGCG
GCCCTATAAAAAGCGAAGCGCGCGGCGGGCGGGAGTCGCTGCGCGCTGCCTTCGCCCCGTGCCCCGCTCC
GCCGCCGCCTCGCGCCGCCCGCCCCGGCTCTGACTGACCGCGTTACTCCCACAGGTGAGCGGGCGGGACG
GCCCTTCTCCTCCGGGCTGTAATTAGCGCTTGGTTTAATGACGGCTTGTTTCTTTTCTGTGGCTGCGTGA
AAGCCTTGAGGGGCTCCGGGAGGGCCCTTTGTGCGGGGGGAGCGGCTCGGGGGGTGCGTGCGTGTGTGTG
TGCGTGGGGAGCGCCGCGTGCGGCTCCGCGCTGCCCGGCGGCTGTGAGCGCTGCGGGCGCGGCGCGGGGC
TTTGTGCGCTCCGCAGTGTGCGCGAGGGGAGCGCGGCCGGGGGCGGTGCCCCGCGGTGCGGGGGGGGCTG
CGAGGGGAACAAAGGCTGCGTGCGGGGTGTGTGCGTGGGGGGGTGAGCAGGGGGTGTGGGCGCGTCGGTC
GGGCTGCAACCCCCCCTGCACCCCCCTCCCCGAGTTGCTGAGCACGGCCCGGCTTCGGGTGCGGGGCTCC
GTACGGGGCGTGGCGCGGGGCTCGCCGTGCCGGGCGGGGGGTGGCGGCAGGTGGGGGTGCCGGGCGGGGC
GGGGCCGCCTCGGGCCGGGGAGGGCTCGGGGGAGGGGCGCGGCGGCCCCCGGAGCGCCGGCGGCTGTCGA
GGCGCGGCGAGCCGCAGCCATTGCCTTTTATGGTAATCGTGCGAGAGGGCGCAGGGACTTCCTTTGTCCC
AAATCTGTGCGGAGCCGAAATCTGGGAGGCGCCGCCGCACCCCCTCTAGCGGGCGCGGGGCGAAGCGGTG
CGGCGCCGGCAGGAAGGAAATGGGCGGGGAGGGCCTTCGTGCGTCGCCGCGCCGCCGTCCCCTTCTCCCT
CTCCAGCCTCGGGGCTGTCCGCGGGGGGACGGCTGCCTTCGGGGGGGACGGGGCAGGGCGGGGTTCGGCT
TCTGGCGTGTGACCGGCGGCTCTAGCTAGAGCCTCTGCTAACCATGTTCATGCCTTCTTCTTTTTCCTAC
AGCTCCTGGGCAACGTGCTGGTTATTGTGCTGTCTCATCATTTTGGCAAAGAATTCGCCGCCACCATGTT
TGTGTTCCTGGTCCTGCTCCCACTGGTTTCCAGCCAATGTGTTAACCTCACAACCCGCACCCAGCTGCCT
CCCGCCTATACCAACAGTTTTACTCGGGGAGTGTATTACCCTGACAAAGTTTTCAGGAGCTCAGTTCTGC
ACTCAACCCAGGATCTCTTTCTGCCTTTTTTTTCCAACGTGACTTGGTTCCATGCAATTCACGTTTCCGG
GACCAACGGCACCAAAAGGTTCGATAACCCCGTGCTGCCCTTTAACGACGGCGTCTATTTCGCAAGCACT
GAGAAAAGCAATATCATCAGGGGCTGGATTTTTGGGACAACCTTGGATAGCAAGACCCAGTCACTGCTGA
TCGTTAATAATGCAACCAATGTGGTGATCAAAGTGTGCGAATTTCAGTTTTGCAATGACCCCTTTCTGGG
CGTCTACTATCATAAAAACAATAAATCTTGGATGGAGTCTGAGTTTAGGGTGTATTCTAGCGCGAATAAT
TGTACCTTTGAATATGTATCACAACCATTTCTCATGGATCTCGAAGGCAAACAAGGCAATTTCAAAAACT
TGAGAGAGTTCGTCTTCAAAAACATCGATGGATATTTTAAAATATACAGCAAACATACCCCAATAAACCT
GGTCCGCGACCTCCCTCAGGGTTTCAGCGCCCTCGAGCCTCTCGTCGATCTTCCTATCGGGATCAACATC
ACAAGATTTCAAACCTTGCTGGCTCTTCATCGATCCTACCTGACCCCTGGCGATTCCTCTTCCGGGTGGA
CCGCCGGCGCCGCTGCCTATTATGTGGGGTATCTGCAACCTCGCACGTTTCTCCTCAAGTATAATGAGAA
TGGAACTATCACCGATGCGGTAGACTGTGCGTTGGACCCACTCTCTGAGACCAAGTGCACTTTGAAGTCC
TTTACCGTTGAAAAGGGGATCTATCAGACATCCAATTTTAGAGTCCAACCCACGGAATCCATCGTTCGGT
TCCCCAATATCACAAATCTCTGCCCTTTCGGAGAGGTATTCAACGCAACTCGCTTCGCTTCTGTGTATGC
GTGGAACAGAAAACGCATCTCCAACTGCGTCGCTGATTACTCTGTTCTGTATAACTCCGCCTCCTTTAGC
ACCTTCAAGTGTTACGGCGTCAGCCCCACAAAGCTCAACGACTTGTGTTTCACTAACGTCTACGCCGACT
CCTTCGTGATCCGGGGGGACGAAGTTCGGCAGATTGCGCCTGGACAGACTGGTAAAATCGCTGACTATAA
CTATAAGCTCCCAGATGACTTTACCGGCTGTGTGATTGCTTGGAACTCTAATAATCTCGACAGCAAAGTT
GGAGGCAACTATAATTATCTCTACCGGTTGTTTCGGAAGAGCAATCTCAAGCCATTCGAGAGAGACATAA
GCACGGAGATCTACCAAGCCGGCTCCACTCCATGCAATGGGGTTGAAGGCTTTAATTGTTATTTTCCCCT
CCAATCCTATGGTTTTCAACCGACTAATGGAGTCGGGTATCAACCCTACAGGGTTGTCGTCTTGAGCTTC
GAGCTCTTGCACGCTCCTGCTACGGTGTGTGGTCCGAAAAAATCAACAAACCTCGTCAAAAACAAATGTG
TGAATTTTAACTTTAACGGACTGACTGGCACCGGGGTGCTGACTGAGAGCAATAAGAAGTTTCTTCCATT
TCAACAATTCGGTCGGGATATCGCGGACACCACTGATGCTGTGCGCGATCCGCAAACCTTGGAGATCTTG
GACATAACTCCGTGCAGCTTCGGAGGCGTCTCTGTTATCACCCCTGGAACGAATACATCTAACCAAGTTG
CGGTCCTTTATCAGGGCGTTAACTGCACAGAAGTACCCGTCGCGATACATGCGGATCAGCTGACCCCTAC
TTGGCGGGTCTACTCAACCGGCTCTAATGTGTTTCAAACTCGGGCGGGATGTTTGATCGGAGCTGAGCAC
GTGAATAACTCTTATGAATGCGATATACCAATCGGCGCAGGGATTTGCGCATCTTACCAAACCCAAACCA
ACTCTCCTCGGCGGGCTCGCTCCGTCGCATCCCAATCCATTATCGCCTATACCATGAGTCTCGGAGCTGA
GAACTCTGTCGCTTACAGCAACAATTCTATAGCCATCCCAACCAACTTCACGATTAGCGTTACAACAGAG
ATACTCCCCGTCAGCATGACGAAAACTTCCGTTGATTGTACGATGTATATCTGTGGGGATTCTACAGAGT
GTAGCAATCTGCTGTTGCAGTATGGCTCCTTCTGTACCCAATTGAATCGGGCACTCACCGGCATCGCTGT
GGAACAAGACAAAAATACGCAAGAAGTTTTCGCACAGGTGAAGCAAATCTACAAGACGCCTCCAATCAAA
GACTTTGGCGGATTCAATTTTTCTCAGATTCTGCCTGATCCCTCAAAGCCCAGCAAAAGAAGCTTCATCG
AGGACCTGCTCTTCAACAAGGTCACTCTCGCAGATGCCGGGTTCATCAAACAATATGGAGATTGCTTGGG
CGACATTGCTGCGCGGGATCTTATTTGTGCTCAAAAGTTCAATGGGCTGACCGTCCTGCCGCCCCTCTTG
ACCGATGAAATGATTGCTCAATACACCTCCGCGTTGCTCGCGGGAACTATCACTTCCGGCTGGACCTTCG
GCGCCGGCGCTGCCCTCCAGATACCGTTTGCCATGCAAATGGCCTACAGATTCAACGGCATCGGAGTCAC
ACAGAATGTCCTGTACGAAAATCAAAAATTGATAGCCAATCAGTTTAATTCTGCAATCGGCAAAATACAA
GACTCCCTGTCCTCTACTGCCTCCGCACTTGGGAAATTGCAAGACGTCGTGAACCAAAACGCACAGGCCC
TTAACACTCTGGTGAAACAGTTGAGCTCCAACTTCGGCGCTATAAGCTCCGTCTTGAACGATATACTCTC
TCGCCTGGACAAAGTCGAGGCTGAAGTCCAGATCGACAGATTGATAACAGGCAGGCTTCAATCCCTGCAA
ACCTACGTCACGCAGCAGCTGATCAGAGCCGCAGAGATCAGGGCTTCCGCAAATCTTGCTGCAACAAAAA
TGTCCGAATGCGTCTTGGGCCAATCAAAGCGCGTCGATTTCTGTGGAAAGGGCTACCATCTCATGAGCTT
TCCCCAAAGCGCCCCGCACGGCGTGGTTTTTCTCCACGTCACCTACGTCCCCGCTCAAGAGAAGAACTTT
ACAACCGCTCCTGCAATTTGCCATGATGGGAAAGCGCACTTTCCTCGCGAAGGCGTCTTTGTCTCCCAGG
GCACACATTGGTTTGTTACTCAACGGAACTTTTATGAACCACAAATCATTACCACGGACAACACGTTCGT
GTCCGGCAACTGTGACGTTGTCATCGGAATTGTTAACAACACGGTTTACGATCCTCTGCAACCCGAGCTT
GACTCCTTTAAGGAAGAACTGGACAAGTACTTCAAAAATCACACCTCACCGGATGTGGACTTGGGCGATA
TCTCTGGCATAAATGCGTCAGTCGTGAACATTCAAAAGGAAATTGATCGACTCAACGAGGTCGCAAAGAA
TCTTAATGAATCCCTGATAGATCTGCAGGAGTTGGGGAAGTACGAGCAGTATATAAAGTGGCCTTGGTAT
ATATGGCTTGGCTTTATCGCCGGCCTCATTGCAATCGTGATGGTCACCATCATGCTGTGCTGCATGACCT
CATGTTGCTCCTGTCTTAAGGGGTGCTGCTCCTGCGGTTCCTGTTGCAAATTTGACGAGGACGACAGCGA
ACCGGTGCTTAAGGGTGTGAAGCTGCATTACACCGGAGGCGATTACAAGGATGACGATGACAAGTGACGG
CCGCCTGCAGGTTAATTAAGATCTTTTTCCCTCTGCCAAAAATTATGGGGACATCATGAAGCCCCTTGAG
CATCTGACTTCTGGCTAATAAAGGAAATTTATTTTCATTGCAATAGTGTGTTGGAATTTTTTGTGTCTCT
CACTCGGAAGGACATATGGGAGGGCAAATCATTTAAAACATCAGAATGAGTATTTGGTTTAGAGTTTGGC
AACATATGCCCATATGCTGGCTGCCATGAACAAAGGTTGGCTATAAAGAGGTCATCAGTATATGAAACAG
CCCCCTGCTGTCCATTCCTTATTCCATAGAAAAGCCTTGACTTGAGGTTAGATTTTTTTTATATTTTGTT
TTGTGTTATTTTTTTCTTTAACATCCCTAAAATTTTCCTTACATGTTTTACTAGCCAGATTTTTCCTCCT
CTCCTGACTACTCCCAGTCATAGCTGTCCCTCTTCTCTTATGGAGATCCCTCGACCTGCAGCCCAAGCTT
GGCGTAATCATGGTCATAGCTGTTTCCTGTGTGAAATTGTTATCCGCTCACAATTCCACACAACATACGA
GCCGGAAGCATAAAGTGTAAAGCCTGGGGTGCCTAATGAGTGAGCTAACTCACATTAATTGCGTTGCGCT
CACTGCCCGCTTTCCAGTCGGGAAACCTGTCGTGCCAGCGGATCCGCATCTCAATTAGTCAGCAACCATA
GTCCCGCCCCTAACTCCGCCCATCCCGCCCCTAACTCCGCCCAGTTCCGCCCATTCTCCGCCCCATGGCT
GACTAATTTTTTTTATTTATGCAGAGGCCGAGGCCGCCTCGGCCTCTGAGCTATTCCAGAAGTAGTGAGG
AGGCTTTTTTGGAGGCCTAGGCTTTTGCAAAAAGCTAACTTGTTTATTGCAGCTTATAATGGTTACAAAT
AAAGCAATAGCATCACAAATTTCACAAATAAAGCATTTTTTTCACTGCATTCTAGTTGTGGTTTGTCCAA
ACTCATCAATGTATCTTATCATGTCTGGATCCGCTGCATTAATGAATCGGCCAACGCGCGGGGAGAGGCG
GTTTGCGTATTGGGCGCTCTTCCGCTTCCTCGCTCACTGACTCGCTGCGCTCGGTCGTTCGGCTGCGGCG
AGCGGTATCAGCTCACTCAAAGGCGGTAATACGGTTATCCACAGAATCAGGGGATAACGCAGGAAAGAAC
ATGTGAGCAAAAGGCCAGCAAAAGGCCAGGAACCGTAAAAAGGCCGCGTTGCTGGCGTTTTTCCATAGGC
TCCGCCCCCCTGACGAGCATCACAAAAATCGACGCTCAAGTCAGAGGTGGCGAAACCCGACAGGACTATA
AAGATACCAGGCGTTTCCCCCTGGAAGCTCCCTCGTGCGCTCTCCTGTTCCGACCCTGCCGCTTACCGGA
TACCTGTCCGCCTTTCTCCCTTCGGGAAGCGTGGCGCTTTCTCATAGCTCACGCTGTAGGTATCTCAGTT
CGGTGTAGGTCGTTCGCTCCAAGCTGGGCTGTGTGCACGAACCCCCCGTTCAGCCCGACCGCTGCGCCTT
ATCCGGTAACTATCGTCTTGAGTCCAACCCGGTAAGACACGACTTATCGCCACTGGCAGCAGCCACTGGT
AACAGGATTAGCAGAGCGAGGTATGTAGGCGGTGCTACAGAGTTCTTGAAGTGGTGGCCTAACTACGGCT
ACACTAGAAGAACAGTATTTGGTATCTGCGCTCTGCTGAAGCCAGTTACCTTCGGAAAAAGAGTTGGTAG
CTCTTGATCCGGCAAACAAACCACCGCTGGTAGCGGTGGTTTTTTTGTTTGCAAGCAGCAGATTACGCGC
AGAAAAAAAGGATCTCAAGAAGATCCTTTGATCTTTTCTACGGGGTCTGACGCTCAGTGGAACGAAAACT
CACGTTAAGGGATTTTGGTCATGAGATTATCAAAAAGGATCTTCACCTAGATCCTTTTAAATTAAAAATG
AAGTTTTAAATCAATCTAAAGTATATATGAGTAAACTTGGTCTGACAGTTACCAATGCTTAATCAGTGAG
GCACCTATCTCAGCGATCTGTCTATTTCGTTCATCCATAGTTGCCTGACTCCCCGTCGTGTAGATAACTA
CGATACGGGAGGGCTTACCATCTGGCCCCAGTGCTGCAATGATACCGCGAGACCCACGCTCACCGGCTCC
AGATTTATCAGCAATAAACCAGCCAGCCGGAAGGGCCGAGCGCAGAAGTGGTCCTGCAACTTTATCCGCC
TCCATCCAGTCTATTAATTGTTGCCGGGAAGCTAGAGTAAGTAGTTCGCCAGTTAATAGTTTGCGCAACG
TTGTTGCCATTGCTACAGGCATCGTGGTGTCACGCTCGTCGTTTGGTATGGCTTCATTCAGCTCCGGTTC
CCAACGATCAAGGCGAGTTACATGATCCCCCATGTTGTGCAAAAAAGCGGTTAGCTCCTTCGGTCCTCCG
ATCGTTGTCAGAAGTAAGTTGGCCGCAGTGTTATCACTCATGGTTATGGCAGCACTGCATAATTCTCTTA
CTGTCATGCCATCCGTAAGATGCTTTTCTGTGACTGGTGAGTACTCAACCAAGTCATTCTGAGAATAGTG
TATGCGGCGACCGAGTTGCTCTTGCCCGGCGTCAATACGGGATAATACCGCGCCACATAGCAGAACTTTA
AAAGTGCTCATCATTGGAAAACGTTCTTCGGGGCGAAAACTCTCAAGGATCTTACCGCTGTTGAGATCCA
GTTCGATGTAACCCACTCGTGCACCCAACTGATCTTCAGCATCTTTTACTTTCACCAGCGTTTCTGGGTG
AGCAAAAACAGGAAGGCAAAATGCCGCAAAAAAGGGAATAAGGGCGACACGGAAATGTTGAATACTCATA
CTCTTCCTTTTTCAATATTATTGAAGCATTTATCAGGGTTATTGTCTCATGAGCGGATACATATTTGAAT
GTATTTAGAAAAATAAACAAATAGGGGTTCCGCGCACATTTCCCCGAAAAGTGCCACCTG
Features (pLannotate 1.2.2; 18 found; start..end, strand, type, name):
      5..384     +  enhancer       CMV enhancer: human cytomegalovirus immediate early enhancer
    386..661     +  promoter       chicken β-actin promoter: No description available
    662..1682    +  intron         chimeric intron: chimera between introns from chicken β-actin and rabbit β-globin
   1680..1736    +  CDS            HBB (fragment): HBB_LEPEU - Experimental evidence at protein level: Swiss-Prot protein existence level 1. Involved in oxygen transport from the lung to the various peripheral tissues. From Lepus europaeus (European hare).
   1746..5564    +  CDS            S: SPIKE_SARS2 - Experimental evidence at protein level: Swiss-Prot protein existence level 1. [Spike glycoprotein]: May down-regulate host tetherin (BST2) by lysosomal degradation, thereby counteracting its antiviral activity. From Severe acute respiratory syndrome coronavirus 2 (2019-nCoV) (SARS-CoV-2).
   5571..5594    +  CDS            FLAG: FLAG® epitope tag, followed by an enterokinase cleavage site
   5687..5742    +  polyA_signal   β-globin poly(A) signal: rabbit β-globin polyadenylation signal (Gil and Proudfoot, 1987)
   6127..6143    -  protein_bind   lac operator: The lac repressor binds to the lac operator to inhibit transcription in E. coli. This inhibition can be relieved by adding lactose or isopropyl-β-D-thiogalactopyranoside (IPTG). lac repressor encoded by lacI
   6151..6181    -  promoter       lac promoter: promoter for the E. coli lac operon
   6196..6217    -  protein_bind   CAP binding site: CAP binding activates transcription in the presence of cAMP. E. coli catabolite activator protein
   6230..6269    -  CDS            lacI (fragment): lac repressor; lacI; The lac repressor binds to the lac operator to inhibit transcription in E. coli. This inhibition can be relieved by adding lactose or isopropyl-β-D-thiogalactopyranoside (IPTG).
   6276..6298    +  promoter       SV40 promoter (fragment): SV40 enhancer and early promoter
   6322..6457    +  rep_origin     SV40 ori: SV40 origin of replication
   6477..6611    +  polyA_signal   SV40 poly(A) signal: SV40 polyadenylation signal
   6613..6667    -  CDS            lacI (fragment): lac repressor; lacI; The lac repressor binds to the lac operator to inhibit transcription in E. coli. This inhibition can be relieved by adding lactose or isopropyl-β-D-thiogalactopyranoside (IPTG).
   6850..7438    -  rep_origin     ori: high-copy-number ColE1/pMB1/pBR322/pUC origin of replication
   7609..8469    -  CDS            AmpR: β-lactamase; bla; confers resistance to ampicillin, carbenicillin, and related antibiotics
   8470..8574    -  promoter       AmpR promoter: bla
