[The description below was written by a language model from this plasmid's Addgene catalogue record and pLannotate feature annotations shown in this document.]
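Description:
SARS-CoV-2 spike G1 mutant is a mammalian expression plasmid built on the pCAGGS backbone, about 8.6 kb in the sequenced record, that encodes the SARS-CoV-2 spike glycoprotein carrying an N1098Q substitution. Replacing this asparagine with glutamine removes the N-linked glycosylation site at position 1098, which lies in the S2 region of spike. The plasmid is maintained in E. coli through a high-copy ColE1/pUC-type origin and selected with ampicillin via the β-lactamase gene and its native promoter. According to the record, part of the construct was derived from an earlier pCAGGS plasmid expressing C-terminally FLAG-tagged spike with D614.

The catalogue lists the promoter as CMV, but the feature table shows the composite CAG arrangement typical of pCAGGS: the human cytomegalovirus immediate-early enhancer joined to the chicken β-actin promoter, followed by a chimeric chicken β-actin/rabbit β-globin intron that supports strong, spliced expression in a wide range of mammalian cells. The spike open reading frame follows, fused at its C terminus to a FLAG epitope for detection or immunoprecipitation, and transcription ends at a rabbit β-globin polyadenylation signal. The short β-globin coding fragment annotated just upstream of spike is residual backbone sequence. The backbone also carries an SV40 origin, which allows episomal replication in cells expressing large T antigen, an SV40 poly(A) signal, and remnants of lac regulatory elements with no evident role in expression. The 5′ cloning site is not recorded. The associated work concerns S2-domain N-glycosylation across betacoronaviruses, so the plasmid is suited to transient expression of this glycan-deleted spike for comparison with the unmutated protein.
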