Addgene plasmid #231913: SARS-CoV-2 spike G1 mutant
Purpose: For expression of SARS-CoV-2 spike protein with glycan deletion at N1098 by implementing Asn-to-Gln mutation
Depositing lab: Sriram Neelamegham. Depositing organization: University at Buffalo (SUNY Buffalo). Publication: Conserved role of spike S2 domain N-glycosylation across betacoronaviruses. Yang Q, Kelkar A, Manicassamy B, Neelamegham S. Npj Viruses. 2025 Jan 25;3(1):4. doi: 10.1038/s44298-024-00085-7. PubMed 40295734.
Backbone
  Vector backbone: pCAGGS
  Vector type: Mammalian Expression
Growth in bacteria
  Bacterial resistance: Ampicillin, 100 μg/mL
  Growth temperature: 37°C
  Growth strain: NEB Stable
  Copy number: High Copy
Gene/Insert
  Gene/Insert name: spike G1
  Species: SARS-CoV-2
  Mutation: N1098Q
  Entrez Gene: S (a.k.a. GU280_gp02, spike glycoprotein)
  Promoter: CMV
  Tag / fusion protein: FLAG (C terminal on insert)
  Cloning method: Restriction Enzyme; 5′ cloning site unknown (unknown if destroyed)
Resource information
  A portion of this plasmid was derived from a plasmid made by: Hyeryun Choe and Michael Farzan, Plasmid pCAGGS-SARS2-S-D614 (C-flag) (Addgene #156420)
Terms and licenses: Academic/Nonprofit Terms; Industry Terms: Not Available to Industry
How to cite: SARS-CoV-2 spike G1 mutant was a gift from Sriram Neelamegham (Addgene plasmid # 231913 ; http://n2t.net/addgene:231913 ; RRID:Addgene_231913)
